>Addgene plasmid #234560 | pLV-mEGFP-hCTNNA1_E307K | addgene full sequence | sequence record 475751 | Addgene NGS Result
AATGTAGTCTTATGCAATACTCTTGTAGTCTTGCAACATGGTAACGATGAGTTAGCAACATGCCTTACAA
GGAGAGAAAAAGCACCGTGCATGCCGATTGGTGGAAGTAAGGTGGTACGATCGTGCCTTATTAGGAAGGC
AACAGACGGGTCTGACATGGATTGGACGAACCACTGAATTGCCGCATTGCAGAGATATTGTATTTAAGTG
CCTAGCTCGATACATAAACGGGTCTCTCTGGTTAGACCAGATCTGAGCCTGGGAGCTCTCTGGCTAACTA
GGGAACCCACTGCTTAAGCCTCAATAAAGCTTGCCTTGAGTGCTTCAAGTAGTGTGTGCCCGTCTGTTGT
GTGACTCTGGTAACTAGAGATCCCTCAGACCCTTTTAGTCAGTGTGGAAAATCTCTAGCAGTGGCGCCCG
AACAGGGACTTGAAAGCGAAAGGGAAACCAGAGGAGCTCTCTCGACGCAGGACTCGGCTTGCTGAAGCGC
GCACGGCAAGAGGCGAGGGGCGGCGACTGGTGAGTACGCCAAAAATTTTGACTAGCGGAGGCTAGAAGGA
GAGAGATGGGTGCGAGAGCGTCAGTATTAAGCGGGGGAGAATTAGATCGCGATGGGAAAAAATTCGGTTA
AGGCCAGGGGGAAAGAAAAAATATAAATTAAAACATATAGTATGGGCAAGCAGGGAGCTAGAACGATTCG
CAGTTAATCCTGGCCTGTTAGAAACATCAGAAGGCTGTAGACAAATACTGGGACAGCTACAACCATCCCT
TCAGACAGGATCAGAAGAACTTAGATCATTATATAATACAGTAGCAACCCTCTATTGTGTGCATCAAAGG
ATAGAGATAAAAGACACCAAGGAAGCTTTAGACAAGATAGAGGAAGAGCAAAACAAAAGTAAGACCACCG
CACAGCAAGCGGCCGCTGATCTTCAGACCTGGAGGAGGAGATATGAGGGACAATTGGAGAAGTGAATTAT
ATAAATATAAAGTAGTAAAAATTGAACCATTAGGAGTAGCACCCACCAAGGCAAAGAGAAGAGTGGTGCA
GAGAGAAAAAAGAGCAGTGGGAATAGGAGCTTTGTTCCTTGGGTTCTTGGGAGCAGCAGGAAGCACTATG
GGCGCAGCGTCAATGACGCTGACGGTACAGGCCAGACAATTATTGTCTGGTATAGTGCAGCAGCAGAACA
ATTTGCTGAGGGCTATTGAGGCGCAACAGCATCTGTTGCAACTCACAGTCTGGGGCATCAAGCAGCTCCA
GGCAAGAATCCTGGCTGTGGAAAGATACCTAAAGGATCAACAGCTCCTGGGGATTTGGGGTTGCTCTGGA
AAACTCATTTGCACCACTGCTGTGCCTTGGAATGCTAGTTGGAGTAATAAATCTCTGGAACAGATTTGGA
ATCACACGACCTGGATGGAGTGGGACAGAGAAATTAACAATTACACAAGCTTAATACACTCCTTAATTGA
AGAATCGCAAAACCAGCAAGAAAAGAATGAACAAGAATTATTGGAATTAGATAAATGGGCAAGTTTGTGG
AATTGGTTTAACATAACAAATTGGCTGTGGTATATAAAATTATTCATAATGATAGTAGGAGGCTTGGTAG
GTTTAAGAATAGTTTTTGCTGTACTTTCTATAGTGAATAGAGTTAGGCAGGGATATTCACCATTATCGTT
TCAGACCCACCTCCCAACCCCGAGGGGACCCGACAGGCCCGAAGGAATAGAAGAAGAAGGTGGAGAGAGA
GACAGAGACAGATCCATTCGATTAGTGAACGGATCTCGACGGTATCGCTAGCTTTTAAAAGAAAAGGGGG
GATTGGGGGGTACAGTGCAGGGGAAAGAATAGTAGACATAATAGCAACAGACATACAAACTAAAGAATTA
CAAAAACAAATTACAAAAATTCAAAATTTTACTAGTATCAACTTTGTATAGAAAAGTTGTAGTTATTAAT
AGTAATCAATTACGGGGTCATTAGTTCATAGCCCATATATGGAGTTCCGCGTTACATAACTTACGGTAAA
TGGCCCGCCTGGCTGACCGCCCAACGACCCCCGCCCATTGACGTCAATAATGACGTATGTTCCCATAGTA
ACGCCAATAGGGACTTTCCATTGACGTCAATGGGTGGAGTATTTACGGTAAACTGCCCACTTGGCAGTAC
ATCAAGTGTATCATATGCCAAGTACGCCCCCTATTGACGTCAATGACGGTAAATGGCCCGCCTGGCATTA
TGCCCAGTACATGACCTTATGGGACTTTCCTACTTGGCAGTACATCTACGTATTAGTCATCGCTATTACC
ATGGTGATGCGGTTTTGGCAGTACATCAATGGGCGTGGATAGCGGTTTGACTCACGGGGATTTCCAAGTC
TCCACCCCATTGACGTCAATGGGAGTTTGTTTTGGCACCAAAATCAACGGGACTTTCCAAAATGTCGTAA
CAACTCCGCCCCATTGACGCAAATGGGCGGTAGGCGTGTACGGTGGGAGGTCTATATAAGCAGAGCTGGT
TTAGTGAACCGTCAGATCCAAGTTTGTACAAAAAAGCAGGCTCTCGAGTGCCACCATGGTGAGCAAGGGC
GAGGAGCTGTTCACCGGGGTGGTGCCCATCCTGGTCGAGCTGGACGGCGACGTAAACGGCCACAAGTTCA
GCGTGTCCGGCGAGGGCGAGGGCGATGCCACCTACGGCAAGCTGACCCTGAAGTTCATCTGCACCACCGG
CAAGCTGCCCGTGCCCTGGCCCACCCTCGTGACCACCCTGACCTACGGCGTGCAGTGCTTCAGCCGCTAC
CCCGACCACATGAAGCAGCACGACTTCTTCAAGTCCGCCATGCCCGAAGGCTACGTCCAGGAGCGCACCA
TCTTCTTCAAGGACGACGGCAACTACAAGACCCGCGCCGAGGTGAAGTTCGAGGGCGACACCCTGGTGAA
CCGCATCGAGCTGAAGGGCATCGACTTCAAGGAGGACGGCAACATCCTGGGGCACAAGCTGGAGTACAAC
TACAACAGCCACAACGTCTATATCATGGCCGACAAGCAGAAGAACGGCATCAAGGTGAACTTCAAGATCC
GCCACAACATCGAGGACGGCAGCGTGCAGCTCGCCGACCACTACCAGCAGAACACCCCCATCGGCGACGG
CCCCGTGCTGCTGCCCGACAACCACTACCTGAGCACCCAGTCCAAGCTGAGCAAAGACCCCAACGAGAAG
CGCGATCACATGGTCCTGCTGGAGTTCGTGACCGCCGCCGGGATCACTCTCGGCATGGACGAGCTGTACA
AGGGCAGCGGCAGCGGCAGCTCTAGAATGACTGCTGTCCATGCAGGCAACATAAACTTCAAGTGGGATCC
TAAAAGTCTAGAGATCAGGACTCTGGCAGTTGAGAGACTGTTGGAGCCTCTTGTTACACAGGTTACAACC
CTTGTAAACACCAATAGTAAAGGGCCCTCTAATAAGAAGAGAGGTCGTTCTAAGAAGGCCCATGTTTTGG
CTGCATCTGTTGAACAAGCAACTGAGAATTTCTTGGAGAAGGGGGATAAAATTGCGAAGGAGAGCCAGTT
TCTCAAGGAGGAGCTTGTGGCTGCTGTAGAAGATGTTCGAAAACAAGGTGATTTGATGAAGGCTGCTGCA
GGAGAGTTCGCAGATGATCCCTGCTCTTCTGTGAAGCGAGGCAACATGGTTCGGGCAGCTCGAGCTTTGC
TCTCTGCTGTTACCCGGTTGCTGATTTTGGCTGACATGGCAGATGTCTACAAATTACTTGTTCAGCTGAA
AGTTGTGGAAGATGGTATCTTGAAGTTGAGGAATGCTGGCAATGAACAAGACTTAGGAATCCAGTATAAA
GCCCTAAAACCTGAAGTGGATAAGCTGAACATTATGGCAGCCAAAAGACAACAGGAATTGAAAGATGTTG
GCCATCGTGATCAGATGGCTGCAGCTAGAGGAATCCTGCAGAAGAACGTTCCGATCCTCTATACTGCATC
CCAGGCATGCCTACAGCACCCTGATGTCGCAGCCTATAAGGCCAACAGGGACCTGATATACAAGCAGCTG
CAGCAGGCGGTCACAGGCATTTCCAATGCAGCCCAGGCCACTGCCTCAGACGATGCCTCACAGCACCAGG
GTGGAGGAGGAGGAGAACTGGCATATGCACTCAATAACTTTGACAAACAAATCATTGTGGACCCCTTGAG
CTTCAGCGAGGAGCGCTTTAGGCCTTCCCTGGAGAAACGTCTGGAAAGCATCATTAGTGGGGCTGCCTTG
ATGGCCGACTCGTCCTGCACGCGTGATGACCGTCGTGAGCGAATTGTGGCAGAGTGTAATGCTGTCCGCC
AGGCCCTGCAGGACCTGCTTTCGGAGTACATGGGCAATGCTGGACGTAAAGAAAGAAGTGATGCACTCAA
TTCTGCAATAGATAAAATGACCAAGAAGACCAGGGACTTGCGTAGACAGCTCCGCAAAGCTGTCATGGAC
CACGTTTCAGATTCTTTCCTGGAAACCAATGTTCCACTTTTGGTATTGATTGAAGCTGCAAAGAATGGAA
ATGAGAAAGAAGTTAAGGAGTATGCCCAAGTTTTCCGTGAACATGCCAACAAATTGATTGAGGTTGCCAA
CTTGGCCTGTTCCATCTCAAATAATGAAGAAGGTGTAAAGCTTGTTCGAATGTCTGCAAGCCAGTTAGAA
GCCCTCTGTCCTCAGGTTATTAATGCTGCACTGGCTTTAGCAGCAAAACCACAGAGTAAACTGGCCCAAG
AGAACATGGATCTTTTTAAAGAACAATGGGAAAAACAAGTCCGTGTTCTCACAGATGCTGTCGATGACAT
TACTTCCATTGATGACTTCTTGGCTGTCTCAGAGAATCACATTTTGGAAGATGTGAACAAATGTGTCATT
GCTCTCCAAGAGAAGGATGTGGATGGCCTGGACCGCACAGCTGGTGCAATTCGAGGCCGGGCAGCCCGGG
TCATTCACGTAGTCACCTCAGAGATGGACAACTATGAGCCAGGAGTCTACACAGAGAAGGTTCTGGAAGC
CACTAAGCTGCTCTCCAACACAGTCATGCCACGTTTTACTGAGCAAGTAGAAGCAGCCGTGGAAGCCCTC
AGCTCGGACCCTGCCCAGCCCATGGATGAGAATGAGTTTATCGATGCTTCCCGCCTGGTATATGATGGCA
TCCGGGACATCAGGAAAGCAGTGCTGATGATAAGGACCCCTGAGGAGTTGGATGACTCTGACTTTGAGAC
AGAAGATTTTGATGTCAGAAGCAGGACGAGCGTCCAGACAGAAGACGATCAGCTGATAGCTGGCCAGAGT
GCCCGGGCGATCATGGCTCAGCTTCCCCAGGAGCAAAAAGCGAAGATTGCGGAACAGGTGGCCAGCTTCC
AGGAAGAAAAGAGCAAGCTGGATGCTGAAGTGTCCAAATGGGACGACAGTGGCAATGACATCATTGTGCT
GGCCAAGCAGATGTGCATGATTATGATGGAGATGACAGACTTTACCCGAGGTAAAGGACCACTCAAAAAT
ACATCGGATGTCATCAGTGCTGCCAAGAAAATTGCTGAGGCAGGATCCAGGATGGACAAGCTTGGCCGCA
CCATTGCAGACCATTGCCCCGACTCGGCTTGCAAGCAGGACCTGCTGGCCTACCTGCAACGCATCGCCCT
CTACTGCCACCAGCTGAACATCTGCAGCAAGGTCAAGGCCGAGGTGCAGAATCTCGGCGGGGAGCTTGTT
GTCTCTGGGGTGGACAGCGCCATGTCCCTGATCCAGGCAGCCAAGAACTTGATGAATGCTGTGGTGCAGA
CAGTGAAGGCATCCTACGTCGCCTCTACCAAATACCAAAAGTCACAGGGTATGGCTTCCCTCAACCTTCC
TGCTGTGTCATGGAAGATGAAGGCACCAGAGAAAAAGCCATTGGTGAAGAGAGAGAAACAGGATGAGACA
CAGACCAAGATTAAACGGGCATCTCAGAAGAAGCACGTGAACCCGGTGCAGGCCCTCAGCGAGTTCAAAG
CTATGGACAGCATCTAATCTAGAACCCAGCTTTCTTGTACAAAGTGGAAGGATCTGCGATCGCTCCGGTG
CCCGTCAGTGGGCAGAGCGCACATCGCCCACAGTCCCCGAGAAGTTGGGGGGAGGGGTCGGCAATTGAAC
GGGTGCCTAGAGAAGGTGGCGCGGGGTAAACTGGGAAAGTGATGTCGTGTACTGGCTCCGCCTTTTTCCC
GAGGGTGGGGGAGAACCGTATATAAGTGCAGTAGTCGCCGTGAACGTTCTTTTTCGCAACGGGTTTGCCG
CCAGAACACAGCTGAAGCTTCGAGGGGCTCGCATCTCTCCTTCACGCGCCCGCCGCCCTACCTGAGGCCG
CCATCCACGCCGGTTGAGTCGCGTTCTGCCGCCTCCCGCCTGTGGTGCCTCCTGAACTGCGTCCGCCGTC
TAGGTAAGTTTAAAGCTCAGGTCGAGACCGGGCCTTTGTCCGGCGCTCCCTTGGAGCCTACCTAGACTCA
GCCGGCTCTCCACGCTTTGCCTGACCCTGCTTGCTCAACTCTACGTCTTTGTTTCGTTTTCTGTTCTGCG
CCGTTACAGATCCAAGCTGTGACCGGCGCCTACGCCACCATGACCGAGTACAAGCCCACGGTGCGCCTCG
CCACCCGCGACGACGTCCCCAGGGCCGTACGCACCCTCGCCGCCGCGTTCGCCGACTACCCCGCCACGCG
CCACACCGTCGATCCGGACCGCCACATCGAGCGGGTCACCGAGCTGCAAGAACTCTTCCTCACGCGCGTC
GGGCTCGACATCGGCAAGGTGTGGGTCGCGGACGACGGCGCCGCGGTGGCGGTCTGGACCACGCCGGAGA
GCGTCGAAGCGGGGGCGGTGTTCGCCGAGATCGGCCCGCGCATGGCCGAGTTGAGCGGTTCCCGGCTGGC
CGCGCAGCAACAGATGGAAGGCCTCCTGGCGCCGCACCGGCCCAAGGAGCCCGCGTGGTTCCTGGCCACC
GTCGGCGTCTCGCCCGACCACCAGGGCAAGGGTCTGGGCAGCGCCGTCGTGCTCCCCGGAGTGGAGGCGG
CCGAGCGCGCCGGGGTGCCCGCCTTCCTGGAGACCTCCGCGCCCCGCAACCTCCCCTTCTACGAGCGGCT
CGGCTTCACCGTCACCGCCGACGTCGAGGTGCCCGAAGGACCGCGCACCTGGTGCATGACCCGCAAGCCC
GGTGCCTGACAACTTTATTATACATAGTTGATCAATTCCGATAATCAACCTCTGGATTACAAAATTTGTG
AAAGATTGACTGGTATTCTTAACTATGTTGCTCCTTTTACGCTATGTGGATACGCTGCTTTAATGCCTTT
GTATCATGCTATTGCTTCCCGTATGGCTTTCATTTTCTCCTCCTTGTATAAATCCTGGTTGCTGTCTCTT
TATGAGGAGTTGTGGCCCGTTGTCAGGCAACGTGGCGTGGTGTGCACTGTGTTTGCTGACGCAACCCCCA
CTGGTTGGGGCATTGCCACCACCTGTCAGCTCCTTTCCGGGACTTTCGCTTTCCCCCTCCCTATTGCCAC
GGCGGAACTCATCGCCGCCTGCCTTGCCCGCTGCTGGACAGGGGCTCGGCTGTTGGGCACTGACAATTCC
GTGGTGTTGTCGGGGAAGCTGACGTCCTTTCCATGGCTGCTCGCCTGTGTTGCCACCTGGATTCTGCGCG
GGACGTCCTTCTGCTACGTCCCTTCGGCCCTCAATCCAGCGGACCTTCCTTCCCGCGGCCTGCTGCCGGC
TCTGCGGCCTCTTCCGCGTCTTCGCCTTCGCCCTCAGACGAGTCGGATCTCCCTTTGGGCCGCCTCCCCG
CATCGGGAATTCCCGCGGTTCGCTTTAAGACCAATGACTTACAAGGCAGCTGTAGATCTTAGCCACTTTT
TAAAAGAAAAGGGGGGACTGGAAGGGCTAATTCACTCCCAACGAAGACAAGATCTGCTTTTTGCTTGTAC
TGGGTCTCTCTGGTTAGACCAGATCTGAGCCTGGGAGCTCTCTGGCTAACTAGGGAACCCACTGCTTAAG
CCTCAATAAAGCTTGCCTTGAGTGCTTCAAGTAGTGTGTGCCCGTCTGTTGTGTGACTCTGGTAACTAGA
GATCCCTCAGACCCTTTTAGTCAGTGTGGAAAATCTCTAGCAGTAGTAGTTCATGTCATCTTATTATTCA
GTATTTATAACTTGCAAAGAAATGAATATCAGAGAGTGAGAGGAACTTGTTTATTGCAGCTTATAATGGT
TACAAATAAAGCAATAGCATCACAAATTTCACAAATAAAGCATTTTTTTCACTGCATTCTAGTTGTGGTT
TGTCCAAACTCATCAATGTATCTTATCATGTCTGGCTCTAGCTATCCCGCCCCTAACTCCGCCCATCCCG
CCCCTAACTCCGCCCAGTTCCGCCCATTCTCCGCCCCATGGCTGACTAATTTTTTTTATTTATGCAGAGG
CCGAGGCCGCCTCGGCCTCTGAGCTATTCCAGAAGTAGTGAGGAGGCTTTTTTGGAGGCCTAGGGACGTA
CCCAATTCGCCCTATAGTGAGTCGTATTACGCGCGCTCACTGGCCGTCGTTTTACAACGTCGTGACTGGG
AAAACCCTGGCGTTACCCAACTTAATCGCCTTGCAGCACATCCCCCTTTCGCCAGCTGGCGTAATAGCGA
AGAGGCCCGCACCGATCGCCCTTCCCAACAGTTGCGCAGCCTGAATGGCGAATGGG
[124 nt withheld, positions 8737-8860]
C
[91 nt withheld, positions 8862-8952]
A
[49 nt withheld, positions 8954-9002]
CCTTTGACGTTGGAGTCCACGTTCTTT
[37 nt withheld, positions 9030-9066]
ACCCTATCTCGGTCTATTCTTTTGATTTATAAGGGATTTTGCCGATTTCGGCCTATTGGTTAAAAAATGA
GCTGATTTAACAAAAATTTAACGCGAATTTTAACAAAATATTAACGCTTACAATTTAGGTGGCACTTTTC
GGGGAAATGTGCGCGGAACCCCTATTTGTTTATTTTTCTAAATACATTCAAATATGTATCCGCTCATGAG
ACAATAACCCTGATAAATGCTTCAATAATATTGAAAAAGGAAGAGTATGAGTATTCAACATTTCCGTGTC
GCCCTTATTCCCTTTTTTGCGGCATTTTGCCTTCCTGTTTTTGCTCACCCAGAAACGCTGGTGAAAGTAA
AAGATGCTGAAGATCAGTTGGGTGCACGAGTGGGTTACATCGAACTGGATCTCAACAGCGGTAAGATCCT
TGAGAGTTTTCGCCCCGAAGAACGTTTTCCAATGATGAGCACTTTTAAAGTTCTGCTATGTGGCGCGGTA
TTATCCCGTATTGACGCCGGGCAAGAGCAACTCGGTCGCCGCATACACTATTCTCAGAATGACTTGGTTG
AGTACTCACCAGTCACAGAAAAGCATCTTACGGATGGCATGACAGTAAGAGAATTATGCAGTGCTGCCAT
AACCATGAGTGATAACACTGCGGCCAACTTACTTCTGACAACGATCGGAGGACCGAAGGAGCTAACCGCT
TTTTTGCACAACATGGGGGATCATGTAACTCGCCTTGATCGTTGGGAACCGGAGCTGAATGAAGCCATAC
CAAACGACGAGCGTGACACCACGATGCCTGTAGCAATGGCAACAACGTTGCGCAAACTATTAACTGGCGA
ACTACTTACTCTAGCTTCCCGGCAACAATTAATAGACTGGATGGAGGCGGATAAAGTTGCAGGACCACTT
CTGCGCTCGGCCCTTCCGGCTGGCTGGTTTATTGCTGATAAATCTGGAGCCGGTGAGCGTGGGTCTCGCG
GTATCATTGCAGCACTGGGGCCAGATGGTAAGCCCTCCCGTATCGTAGTTATCTACACGACGGGGAGTCA
GGCAACTATGGATGAACGAAATAGACAGATCGCTGAGATAGGTGCCTCACTGATTAAGCATTGGTAACTG
TCAGACCAAGTTTACTCATATATACTTTAGATTGATTTAAAACTTCATTTTTAATTTAAAAGGATCTAGG
TGAAGATCCTTTTTGATAATCTCATGACCAAAATCCCTTAACGTGAGTTTTCGTTCCACTGAGCGTCAGA
CCCCGTAGAAAAGATCAAAGGATCTTCTTGAGATCCTTTTTTTCTGCGCGTAATCTGCTGCTTGCAAACA
AAAAAACCACCGCTACCAGCGGTGGTTTGTTTGCCGGATCAAGAGCTACCAACTCTTTTTCCGAAGGTAA
CTGGCTTCAGCAGAGCGCAGATACCAAATACTGTTCTTCTAGTGTAGCCGTAGTTAGGCCACCACTTCAA
GAACTCTGTAGCACCGCCTACATACCTCGCTCTGCTAATCCTGTTACCAGTGGCTGCTGCCAGTGGCGAT
AAGTCGTGTCTTACCGGGTTGGACTCAAGACGATAGTTACCGGATAAGGCGCAGCGGTCGGGCTGAACGG
GGGGTTCGTGCACACAGCCCAGCTTGGAGCGAACGACCTACACCGAACTGAGATACCTACAGCGTGAGCT
ATGAGAAAGCGCCACGCTTCCCGAAGAGAGAAAGGCGGACAGGTATCCGGTAAGCGGCAGGGTCGGAACA
GGAGAGCGCACGAGGGAGCTTCCAGGGGGAAACGCCTGGTATCTTTATAGTCCTGTCGGGTTTCGCCACC
TCTGACTTGAGCGTCGATTTTTGTGATGCTCGTCAGGGGGGCGGAGCCTATGGAAAAACGCCAGCAACGC
GGCCTTTTTACGGTTCCTGGCCTTTTGCTGGCCTTTTGCTCACATGTTCTTTCCTGCGTTATCCCCTGAT
TCTGTGGATAACCGTATTACCGCCTTTGAGTGAGCTGATACCGCTCGCCGCAGCCGAACGACCGAGCGCA
GCGAGTCAGTGAGCGAGGAAGCGGAAGAGCGCCCAATACGCAAACCGCCTCTCCCCGCGCGTTGGCCGAT
TCATTAATGCAGCTGGCACGACAGGTTTCCCGACTGGAAAGCGGGCAGTGAGCGCAACGCAATTAATGTG
AGTTAGCTCACTCATTAGGCACCCCAGGCTTTACACTTTATGCTTCCGGCTCGTATGTTGTGTGGAATTG
TGAGCGGATAACAATTTCACACAGGAAACAGCTATGACCATGATTACGCCAAGCGCGCAATTAACCCTCA
CTAAAGGGAACAAAAGCTGGAGCTGCAAGCTT
Features (pLannotate 1.2.2; 33 found; start..end, strand, type, name):
      3..229     +  promoter       RSV promoter: Rous sarcoma virus enhancer/promoter
    230..410     +  LTR            5' LTR (truncated): truncated 5' long terminal repeat (LTR) from HIV-1
    457..582     +  misc_feature   HIV-1 Ψ: packaging signal of human immunodeficiency virus type 1
    566..929     +  CDS            HIV-1 gag (fragment): gag protein from human immunodeficiency virus 1; gag
   1075..1308    +  misc_feature   RRE: The Rev response element (RRE) of HIV-1 allows for Rev-dependent mRNA export from the nucleus to the cytoplasm.
   1685..1785    +  CDS            Rev (fragment): human immunodeficiency virus 1 (HIV-1) Rev protein; rev; enhances nuclear export of unspliced and incompletely spliced viral mRNAs
   1803..1920    +  misc_feature   cPPT/CTS: central polypurine tract and central termination sequence of HIV-1
   1929..1949    +  protein_bind   attB4: mutant version of attB; core recombination site for the Gateway® BP reaction BP Clonase™
   2010..2313    +  enhancer       CMV enhancer: human cytomegalovirus immediate early enhancer
   2314..2517    +  promoter       CMV promoter: human cytomegalovirus (CMV) immediate early promoter
   2539..2559    +  protein_bind   attB1: mutant version of attB; core recombination site for the Gateway® BP reaction BP Clonase™
   2576..3292    +  CDS            mEGFP: mEGFP is a basic (constitutively fluorescent) green fluorescent protein published in 2002, derived from Aequorea victoria. It has moderate acid sensitivity.
   3317..6034    +  CDS            CTNNA1: CTNA1_HUMAN - Experimental evidence at protein level: Swiss-Prot protein existence level 1. Associates with the cytoplasmic domain of a variety of cadherins. The association of catenins to cadherins produces a complex which is linked to the actin filament network, and which seems to be of primary importance for cadherins cell-adhesion properties. Can associate with both E- and N-cadherins. Originally believed to be a stable component of E-cadherin/catenin adhesion complexes and to mediate the linkage of cadherins to the actin cytoskeleton at adherens junctions. In contrast, cortical actin was
   6047..6067    -  protein_bind   attB2: mutant version of attB; core recombination site for the Gateway® BP reaction BP Clonase™
   6100..6311    +  promoter       EF-1α core promoter: core promoter for human elongation factor EF-1α
   6324..6592    +  LTR            5' LTR (truncated): truncated 5' long terminal repeat (LTR) from human T-cell leukemia virus (HTLV) type 1
   6620..7219    +  CDS            PuroR: puromycin N-acetyltransferase; pac from Streptomyces alboniger; confers resistance to puromycin
   7253..7841    +  misc_feature   WPRE: woodchuck hepatitis virus posttranscriptional regulatory element
   7908..7927    +  misc_feature   cPPT/CTS (fragment): central polypurine tract and central termination sequence of HIV-1
   7929..8162    +  LTR            3' LTR (ΔU3): self-inactivating 3' long terminal repeat (LTR) from HIV-1
   8234..8355    +  polyA_signal   SV40 poly(A) signal: SV40 polyadenylation signal
   8395..8530    +  rep_origin     SV40 ori: SV40 origin of replication
   8551..8569    -  promoter       T7 promoter: promoter for bacteriophage T7 RNA polymerase
   8577..8732    +  CDS            lacZα (fragment): LacZα fragment of β-galactosidase; lacZ fragment
   8737..9165    +  rep_origin     f1 ori (sequence partly withheld): f1 bacteriophage origin of replication; arrow indicates direction of (+) strand synthesis
   9218..9322    +  promoter       AmpR promoter: bla
   9323..10183   +  CDS            AmpR: β-lactamase; bla; confers resistance to ampicillin, carbenicillin, and related antibiotics
  10354..10942   +  rep_origin     ori: high-copy-number ColE1/pMB1/pBR322/pUC origin of replication
  11125..11217   +  CDS            lacI (fragment): lac repressor; lacI; The lac repressor binds to the lac operator to inhibit transcription in E. coli. This inhibition can be relieved by adding lactose or isopropyl-β-D-thiogalactopyranoside (IPTG).
  11230..11251   +  protein_bind   CAP binding site: CAP binding activates transcription in the presence of cAMP. E. coli catabolite activator protein
  11266..11296   +  promoter       lac promoter: promoter for the E. coli lac operon
  11300..11322   +  protein_bind   lac operator (fragment): The lac repressor binds to the lac operator to inhibit transcription in E. coli. This inhibition can be relieved by adding lactose or isopropyl-β-D-thiogalactopyranoside (IPTG). lac repressor encoded by lacI
  11365..11383   +  promoter       T3 promoter: promoter for bacteriophage T3 RNA polymerase
