[The description below was written by a language model from this plasmid's Addgene catalogue record and pLannotate feature annotations shown in this document.]
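Description:
pLV-mEGFP-hCTNNA1_E307K is an 11.4 kb third-generation-style lentiviral expression plasmid built on a commercial pLV[Exp] backbone. It is propagated in E. coli through a high-copy ColE1/pUC origin with ampicillin selection (β-lactamase); an f1 origin and remnants of a lac/lacZα cloning region are also present. The viral portion begins with an RSV promoter fused to a truncated HIV-1 5' LTR, which drives Tat-independent transcription of the genomic RNA in packaging cells. This is followed by the Ψ packaging signal with a gag fragment, the Rev response element for nuclear export of the unspliced genome, and the cPPT/CTS, which aids nuclear import in target cells. The 3' LTR carries the ΔU3 deletion, making the integrated provirus self-inactivating. An SV40 poly(A) signal and SV40 origin lie downstream.

The payload comprises two expression units. The CMV enhancer/promoter drives monomeric EGFP fused to the N-terminus of human αE-catenin (CTNNA1) carrying the E307K substitution. The mEGFP contains the A206K change that prevents GFP homodimerization, and E307K is described in the record as a human mutation associated with butterfly-patterned dystrophy of the eye. Gateway attB4, attB1 and attB2 sites flank the promoter and open reading frame and are scars of modular assembly. Downstream, an EF-1α core promoter combined with an HTLV-1 LTR segment expresses puromycin N-acetyltransferase for selection of transduced mammalian cells. A WPRE follows to enhance transcript expression. The construct allows stable, fluorescently trackable expression of this disease-linked α-catenin variant. The associated study concerns force-sensitive α-catenin binding and sequestration of LZTS2 and its link to cytokinesis failure.
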