Addgene plasmid #234560: pLV-mEGFP-hCTNNA1_E307K
Purpose: CTNNA1 butterfly eye mutant
Depositing lab: Cara Gottardi. Depositing organization: Northwestern University. Publication: alpha-Catenin force-sensitive binding and sequestration of LZTS2 leads to cytokinesis failure. Wang Y, Yemelyanov A, Go CD, Kim SK, Quinn JM, Flozak AS, Le PM, Liang S, Gingras AC, Ikura M, Ishiyama N, Gottardi CJ. J Cell Biol. 2025 Mar 3;224(3):e202308124. doi: 10.1083/jcb.202308124. Epub 2025 Jan 9. PubMed 39786338.
Backbone
  Vector backbone: pLV[Exp]-CMV>mEGFP-_E-catenin EF1A(core)>Puro
  Backbone manufacturer: VectorBuilder
  Vector type: Lentiviral
  Selectable markers: Puromycin
Growth in bacteria
  Bacterial resistance: Ampicillin, 100 μg/mL
  Growth temperature: 37°C
  Growth strain: NEB Stable
  Copy number: High Copy
Gene/Insert
  Gene/Insert name: mEGFP:hCTNNA1_E307K (alt name: Alpha-E-catenin Butterfly-patterned Dystrophy human mutation)
  Species: H. sapiens (human)
  Mutation: E307K
  Entrez Gene: CTNNA1 (a.k.a. CAP102, MDBS2, MDPT2)
  Promoter: CMV
  Tag / fusion protein: mEGFP (N terminal on insert)
  Cloning method: Gene Synthesis
Resource information
  A portion of this plasmid was derived from a plasmid made by: Human gene
Terms and licenses: Academic/Nonprofit Terms; Industry Terms: Not Available to Industry
Depositor comments: Enhanced GFP contains A206K mutation to prevent GFP homodimerization. Please visit https://doi.org/10.1101/2023.08.25.554884 for bioRxiv preprint.
How to cite: pLV-mEGFP-hCTNNA1_E307K was a gift from Cara Gottardi (Addgene plasmid # 234560 ; http://n2t.net/addgene:234560 ; RRID:Addgene_234560)
